>Addgene plasmid #121094 | ELK1 AB box pcDNA3.1/HisC | addgene full sequence | sequence record 234675 | Addgene NGS Result
CTTGTGTGTTGGAGGTCGCTGAGTAGTGCGCGAGCAAAATTTAAGCTACAACAAGGCAAGGCTTGACCGA
CAATTGCATGAAGAATCTGCTTAGGGTTAGGCGTTTTGCGCTGCTTCGCGATGTACGGGCCAGATATACG
CGTTGACATTGATTATTGACTAGTTATTAATAGTAATCAATTACGGGGTCATTAGTTCATAGCCCATATA
TGGAGTTCCGCGTTACATAACTTACGGTAAATGGCCCGCCTGGCTGACCGCCCAACGACCCCCGCCCATT
GACGTCAATAATGACGTATGTTCCCATAGTAACGCCAATAGGGACTTTCCATTGACGTCAATGGGTGGAG
TATTTACGGTAAACTGCCCACTTGGCAGTACATCAAGTGTATCATATGCCAAGTACGCCCCCTATTGACG
TCAATGACGGTAAATGGCCCGCCTGGCATTATGCCCAGTACATGACCTTATGGGACTTTCCTACTTGGCA
GTACATCTACGTATTAGTCATCGCTATTACCATGGTGATGCGGTTTTGGCAGTACATCAATGGGCGTGGA
TAGCGGTTTGACTCACGGGGATTTCCAAGTCTCCACCCCATTGACGTCAATGGGAGTTTGTTTTGGCACC
AAAATCAACGGGACTTTCCAAAATGTCGTAACAACTCCGCCCCATTGACGCAAATGGGCGGTAGGCGTGT
ACGGTGGGAGGTCTATATAAGCAGAGCTCTCTGGCTAACTAGAGAACCCACTGCTTACTGGCTTATCGAA
ATTAATACGACTCACTATAGGGAGACCCAAGCTGGCTAGCGTTTAAACTTAAGCTTACCATGGGGGGTTC
TCATCATCATCATCATCATGGTATGGCTAGCATGACTGGTGGACAGCAAATGGGTCGGGATCTGTACGAC
GATGACGATAAGGTACCCATGGACCCATCTGTGACGCTGTGGCAGTTTCTGCTGCAGCTTCTGAGAGAAC
AAGGTAATGGCCACATCATCTCCTGGACCTCACGGGATGGTGGTGAGTTCAAGTTGGTGGATGCAGAGGA
GGTGGCCCGGCTATGGGGACTGCGCAAGAACAAGACCAACATGAATTACGACAAGCTTAGCCGGGCCTTG
CGGTACTACTATGATAAGAATATCATCCGCAAGGTGAGCGGCCAGAAGTTTGTCTACAAGTTTGTGTCCT
ACCCAGAGGTTGCAGGGTGCTCCACTGAAGACTGCCCACCCCAGCCTGAGGTGTCTGTAACCTCGGCCAT
AGCCATGGCCCCTGCTACTGTCCATGCAGGCCCAGGGGACACTGCCACTGGAAAGCCAGGAACACCAAAG
GGTGCAGGAATGACAGGCCAAGGTGGCTTAGCACGAAGCAGCCGGAATGAATACATGCGCTCGGGCCTCT
ATTCTACCTTCACAATACAATCCCTGCAGCCACAGCCACAGCCACCCATTCCTCCTCGGCCTGCCTCAGT
GCTTCCCAACGGATCCAGTGTGGTGGAATTCTGCAGATATCCAGCACAGTGGCGGCCGCTCGAGTCTAGA
GGGCCCGTTTAAACCCGCTGATCAGCCTCGACTGTGCCTTCTAGTTGCCAGCCATCTGTTGTTTGCCCCT
CCCCCGTGCCTTCCTTGACCCTGGAAGGTGCCACTCCCACTGTCCTTTCCTAATAAAATGAGGAAATTGC
ATCGCATTGTCTGAGTAGGTGTCATTCTATTCTGGGGGGTGGGGTGGGGCAGGACAGCAAGGGGGAGGAT
TGGGAAGACAATAGCAGGCATGCTGGGGATGCGGTGGGCTCTATGGCTTCTGAGGCGGAAAGAACCAGCT
GGGGCTCTAGGGGGTATCCCC
[124 nt withheld, positions 1842-1965]
C
[91 nt withheld, positions 1967-2057]
A
[49 nt withheld, positions 2059-2107]
CCTTTGACGTTGGAGTCCACGTTCTTT
[37 nt withheld, positions 2135-2171]
ACCCTATCTCGGTCTATTCTTTTGATTTATAAGGGATTTTGCCGATTTCGGCCTATTGGTTAAAAAATGA
GCTGATTTAACAAAAATTTAACGCGAATTAATTCTGTGGAATGTGTGTCAGTTAGGGTGTGGAAAGTCCC
CAGGCTCCCCAGCAGGCAGAAGTATGCAAAGCATGCATCTCAATTAGTCAGCAACCAGGTGTGGAAAGTC
CCCAGGCTCCCCAGCAGGCAGAAGTATGCAAAGCATGCATCTCAATTAGTCAGCAACCATAGTCCCGCCC
CTAACTCCGCCCATCCCGCCCCTAACTCCGCCCAGTTCCGCCCATTCTCCGCCCCATGGCTGACTAATTT
TTTTTATTTATGCAGAGGCCGAGGCCGCCTCTGCCTCTGAGCTATTCCAGAAGTAGTGAGGAGGCTTTTT
TGGAGGCCTAGGCTTTTGCAAAAAGCTCCCGGGAGCTTGTATATCCATTTTCGGATCTGATCAAGAGACA
GGATGAGGATCGTTTCGCATGATTGAACAAGATGGATTGCACGCAGGTTCTCCGGCCGCTTGGGTGGAGA
GGCTATTCGGCTATGACTGGGCACAACAGACAATCGGCTGCTCTGATGCCGCCGTGTTCCGGCTGTCAGC
GCAGGGGCGCCCGGTTCTTTTTGTCAAGACCGACCTGTCCGGTGCCCTGAATGAACTGCAGGACGAGGCA
GCGCGGCTATCGTGGCTGGCCACGACGGGCGTTCCTTGCGCAGCTGTGCTCGACGTTGTCACTGAAGCGG
GAAGGGACTGGCTGCTATTGGGCGAAGTGCCGGGGCAGGATCTCCTGTCATCTCACCTTGCTCCTGCCGA
GAAAGTATCCATCATGGCTGATGCAATGCGGCGGCTGCATACGCTTGATCCGGCTACCTGCCCATTCGAC
CACCAAGCGAAACATCGCATCGAGCGAGCACGTACTCGGATGGAAGCCGGTCTTGTCGATCAGGATGATC
TGGACGAAGAGCATCAGGGGCTCGCGCCAGCCGAACTGTTCGCCAGGCTCAAGGCGCGCATGCCCGACGG
CGAGGATCTCGTCGTGACCCATGGCGATGCCTGCTTGCCGAATATCATGGTGGAAAATGGCCGCTTTTCT
GGATTCATCGACTGTGGCCGGCTGGGTGTGGCGGACCGCTATCAGGACATAGCGTTGGCTACCCGTGATA
TTGCTGAAGAGCTTGGCGGCGAATGGGCTGACCGCTTCCTCGTGCTTTACGGTATCGCCGCTCCCGATTC
GCAGCGCATCGCCTTCTATCGCCTTCTTGACGAGTTCTTCTGAGCGGGACTCTGGGGTTCGAAATGACCG
ACCAAGCGACGCCCAACCTGCCATCACGAGATTTCGATTCCACCGCCGCCTTCTATGAAAGGTTGGGCTT
CGGAATCGTTTTCCGGGACGCCGGCTGGATGATCCTCCAGCGCGGGGATCTCATGCTGGAGTTCTTCGCC
CACCCCAACTTGTTTATTGCAGCTTATAATGGTTACAAATAAAGCAATAGCATCACAAATTTCACAAATA
AAGCATTTTTTTCACTGCATTCTAGTTGTGGTTTGTCCAAACTCATCAATGTATCTTATCATGTCTGTAT
ACCGTCGACCTCTAGCTAGAGCTTGGCGTAATCATGGTCATAGCTGTTTCCTGTGTGAAATTGTTATCCG
CTCACAATTCCACACAACATACGAGCCGGAAGCATAAAGTGTAAAGCCTGGGGTGCCTAATGAGTGAGCT
AACTCACATTAATTGCGTTGCGCTCACTGCCCGCTTTCCAGTCGGGAAACCTGTCGTGCCAGCTGCATTA
ATGAATCGGCCAACGCGCGGGGAGAGGCGGTTTGCGTATTGGGCGCTCTTCCGCTTCCTCGCTCACTGAC
TCGCTGCGCTCGGTCGTTCGGCTGCGGCGAGCGGTATCAGCTCACTCAAAGGCGGTAATACGGTTATCCA
CAGAATCAGGGGATAACGCAGGAAAGAACATGTGAGCAAAAGGCCAGCAAAAGGCCAGGAACCGTAAAAA
GGCCGCGTTGCTGGCGTTTTTCCATAGGCTCCGCCCCCCTGACGAGCATCACAAAAATCGACGCTCAAGT
CAGAGGTGGCGAAACCCGACAGGACTATAAAGATACCAGGCGTTTCCCCCTGGAAGCTCCCTCGTGCGCT
CTCCTGTTCCGACCCTGCCGCTTACCGGATACCTGTCCGCCTTTCTCCCTTCGGGAAGCGTGGCGCTTTC
TCATAGCTCACGCTGTAGGTATCTCAGTTCGGTGTAGGTCGTTCGCTCCAAGCTGGGCTGTGTGCACGAA
CCCCCCGTTCAGCCCGACCGCTGCGCCTTATCCGGTAACTATCGTCTTGAGTCCAACCCGGTAAGACACG
ACTTATCGCCACTGGCAGCAGCCACTGGTAACAGGATTAGCAGAGCGAGGTATGTAGGCGGTGCTACAGA
GTTCTTGAAGTGGTGGCCTAACTACGGCTACACTAGAAGAACAGTATTTGGTATCTGCGCTCTGCTGAAG
CCAGTTACCTTCGGAAAAAGAGTTGGTAGCTCTTGATCCGGCAAACAAACCACCGCTGGTAGCGGTGGTT
TTTTTGTTTGCAAGCAGCAGATTACGCGCAGAAAAAAAGGATCTCAAGAAGATCCTTTGATCTTTTCTAC
GGGGTCTGACGCTCAGTGGAACGAAAACTCACGTTAAGGGATTTTGGTCATGAGATTATCAAAAAGGATC
TTCACCTAGATCCTTTTAAATTAAAAATGAAGTTTTAAATCAATCTAAAGTATATATGAGTAAACTTGGT
CTGACAGTTACCAATGCTTAATCAGTGAGGCACCTATCTCAGCGATCTGTCTATTTCGTTCATCCATAGT
TGCCTGACTCCCCGTCGTGTAGATAACTACGATACGGGAGGGCTTACCATCTGGCCCCAGTGCTGCAATG
ATACCGCGAGACCCACGCTCACCGGCTCCAGATTTATCAGCAATAAACCAGCCAGCCGGAAGGGCCGAGC
GCAGAAGTGGTCCTGCAACTTTATCCGCCTCCATCCAGTCTATTAATTGTTGCCGGGAAGCTAGAGTAAG
TAGTTCGCCAGTTAATAGTTTGCGCAACGTTGTTGCCATTGCTACAGGCATCGTGGTGTCACGCTCGTCG
TTTGGTATGGCTTCATTCAGCTCCGGTTCCCAACGATCAAGGCGAGTTACATGATCCCCCATGTTGTGCA
AAAAAGCGGTTAGCTCCTTCGGTCCTCCGATCGTTGTCAGAAGTAAGTTGGCCGCAGTGTTATCACTCAT
GGTTATGGCAGCACTGCATAATTCTCTTACTGTCATGCCATCCGTAAGATGCTTTTCTGTGACTGGTGAG
TACTCAACCAAGTCATTCTGAGAATAGTGTATGCGGCGACCGAGTTGCTCTTGCCCGGCGTCAATACGGG
ATAATACCGCGCCACATAGCAGAACTTTAAAAGTGCTCATCATTGGAAAACGTTCTTCGGGGCGAAAACT
CTCAAGGATCTTACCGCTGTTGAGATCCAGTTCGATGTAACCCACTCGTGCACCCAACTGATCTTCAGCA
TCTTTTACTTTCACCAGCGTTTCTGGGTGAGCAAAAACAGGAAGGCAAAATGCCGCAAAAAAGGGAATAA
GGGCGACACGGAAATGTTGAATACTCATACTCTTCCTTTTTCAATATTATTGAAGCATTTATCAGGGTTA
TTGTCTCATGAGCGGATACATATTTGAATGTATTTAGAAAAATAAACAAATAGGGGTTCCGCGCACATTT
CCCCGAAAAGTGCCACCTGACGTCGACGGATCGGGAGATCTCCCGATCCCCTATGGTGCACTCTCAGTAC
AATCTGCTCTGATGCCGCATAGTTAAGCCAGTATCTGCTCCCTG
Features (pLannotate 1.2.2; 23 found; start..end, strand, type, name):
    145..524     +  enhancer       CMV enhancer: human cytomegalovirus immediate early enhancer
    525..728     +  promoter       CMV promoter: human cytomegalovirus (CMV) immediate early promoter
    724..757     +  LTR            5' LTR (truncated) (fragment): truncated 5' long terminal repeat (LTR) from HIV-1
    773..791     +  promoter       T7 promoter: promoter for bacteriophage T7 RNA polymerase
    842..862     +  CDS            capTEV™ (fragment): composite tag for in vivo biotinylation, TEV protease cleavage, and 6xHis tagging
    863..895     +  CDS            T7 tag (gene 10 leader): leader peptide from bacteriophage T7 gene 10 promotes efficient translation in E. coli
    899..922     +  CDS            Xpress™ tag: Xpress™ epitope tag, including an enterokinase recognition and cleavage site
    929..1480    +  CDS            Elk1 (fragment): ELK1_MOUSE - Experimental evidence at protein level: Swiss-Prot protein existence level 1. Transcription factor that binds to purine-rich DNA sequences. Forms a ternary complex with SRF and the ETS and SRF motifs of the serum response element (SRE) on the promoter region of immediate early genes such as FOS and IER2 (By similarity). Induces target gene transcription upon JNK-signaling pathway stimulation (By similarity). From Mus musculus (Mouse).
   1572..1796    +  polyA_signal   bGH poly(A) signal: bovine growth hormone polyadenylation signal
   1800..1821    +  promoter       SV40 promoter (fragment): SV40 enhancer and early promoter
   1842..2270    +  rep_origin     f1 ori (sequence partly withheld): f1 bacteriophage origin of replication; arrow indicates direction of (+) strand synthesis
   2284..2613    +  promoter       SV40 promoter: SV40 enhancer and early promoter
   2680..3471    +  CDS            neo: KKA2_KLEPN - Also known as kan, nptII. Experimental evidence at protein level: Swiss-Prot protein existence level 1. Resistance to kanamycin, neomycin, paromomycin, ribostamycin, butirosin and gentamicin B. From Klebsiella pneumoniae.
   3495..3653    +  CDS            ble (fragment): BLE_KLEPN - Experimental evidence at protein level: Swiss-Prot protein existence level 1. Binding protein with a strong affinity to the bleomycin family of antibiotics. Binds to CL990; an antimitotic-antibiotic compound. From Klebsiella pneumoniae.
   3648..3769    +  polyA_signal   SV40 poly(A) signal: SV40 polyadenylation signal
   3842..3858    -  protein_bind   lac operator: The lac repressor binds to the lac operator to inhibit transcription in E. coli. This inhibition can be relieved by adding lactose or isopropyl-β-D-thiogalactopyranoside (IPTG). lac repressor encoded by lacI
   3866..3896    -  promoter       lac promoter: promoter for the E. coli lac operon
   3911..3932    -  protein_bind   CAP binding site: CAP binding activates transcription in the presence of cAMP. E. coli catabolite activator protein
   3945..4037    -  CDS            lacI (fragment): lac repressor; lacI; The lac repressor binds to the lac operator to inhibit transcription in E. coli. This inhibition can be relieved by adding lactose or isopropyl-β-D-thiogalactopyranoside (IPTG).
   4220..4808    -  rep_origin     ori: high-copy-number ColE1/pMB1/pBR322/pUC origin of replication
   4979..5839    -  CDS            AmpR: β-lactamase; bla; confers resistance to ampicillin, carbenicillin, and related antibiotics
   5840..5944    -  promoter       AmpR promoter: bla
   6003..6055    -  misc_feature   bom (fragment): basis of mobility region from pBR322
