[The description below was written by a language model from this plasmid's Addgene catalogue record and pLannotate feature annotations shown in this document.]
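Description:
ELK1 AB box pcDNA3.1/HisC is a mammalian expression plasmid of about 6.1 kb built on the pcDNA3.1 HisC backbone. It carries a roughly 550 bp fragment of mouse Elk1, the ETS-family transcription factor that forms a ternary complex with SRF at serum response elements. The fragment is described as the "AB box" portion of the protein; the record does not give its residue boundaries, and the restriction sites used for cloning are listed as unknown. Expression is driven by the human cytomegalovirus immediate early enhancer and promoter and terminated by the bovine growth hormone polyadenylation signal. A T7 promoter lies just upstream of the coding region and could support in vitro transcription.

The Elk1 fragment is fused downstream of the backbone's N-terminal leader. This leader comprises a 6xHis stretch (picked up by the automated annotation as a fragment of a composite His-containing tag), the T7 gene 10 leader peptide, and the Xpress epitope with its enterokinase cleavage site. These tags allow antibody detection and metal-affinity purification of the truncated protein. An SV40 early promoter drives the neomycin phosphotransferase gene with an SV40 poly(A) signal, permitting G418 selection of stably transfected mammalian cells.

In bacteria the plasmid is maintained by a high-copy ColE1/pUC-type origin and selected through the β-lactamase gene for ampicillin resistance. An f1 origin is also present for single-stranded DNA production. Several short annotations (the HIV-1 LTR, ble, lacI and bom fragments) appear to be partial matches to backbone sequence rather than functional elements. The stated purpose is expression of the ELK1 AB box fragment, and the associated work concerned how Elk-1 inhibits smooth muscle-specific gene expression.
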