Addgene plasmid #121094: ELK1 AB box pcDNA3.1/HisC
Purpose: Expression of the AB box fragment of ELK1
Depositing lab: Paul Herring. Depositing organization: Indiana University School of Medicine, Indianapolis. Publication: Smooth muscle-specific genes are differentially sensitive to inhibition by Elk-1. Zhou J, Hu G, Herring BP. Mol Cell Biol. 2005 Nov . 25(22):9874-85. 10.1128/MCB.25.22.9874-9885.2005 PubMed 16260603.
Backbone
  Vector backbone: pcDNA3.1 HisC
  Vector type: Mammalian Expression
Growth in bacteria
  Bacterial resistance: Ampicillin, 100 μg/mL
  Growth temperature: 37°C
  Growth strain: DH5alpha
  Copy number: High Copy
Gene/Insert
  Gene/Insert name: ELK1
  Species: M. musculus (mouse)
  Insert size (bp): 550
  Entrez Gene: Elk1 (a.k.a. Elk-1)
  Tag / fusion protein: 6xHis-omni-express (N terminal on backbone)
  Cloning method: Restriction Enzyme; 5′ cloning site Unknown (unknown if destroyed); 3′ cloning site Unknown (unknown if destroyed)
Terms and licenses: Academic/Nonprofit Terms; Industry Terms: Not Available to Industry
Depositor comments: see attached PDf of map and sequence
How to cite: ELK1 AB box pcDNA3.1/HisC was a gift from Paul Herring (Addgene plasmid # 121094 ; http://n2t.net/addgene:121094 ; RRID:Addgene_121094)
